Addgene plasmid #57178: PA-mCherry1-Fibrillarin-7
Purpose: Localization: Nucleoli, Excitation: 400 / 504, Emission: 515 / 517
Depositing lab: Michael Davidson. Depositing organization: Florida State University, Tallahassee.
Backbone
  Vector backbone: PA-mCherry1
  Backbone size w/o insert (bp): 4750
  Vector type: Mammalian Expression
  Selectable markers: Neomycin (select with G418)
Growth in bacteria
  Bacterial resistance: Kanamycin, 50 μg/mL
  Growth temperature: 37°C
  Growth strain: DH5alpha
  Copy number: High Copy
Gene/Insert
  Gene/Insert name: Fibrillarin (alt name: NM_001436.3)
  Species: H. sapiens (human)
  Mutation: R36Q, S66F
  Entrez Gene: FBL (a.k.a. FIB, FLRN, Nop1, RNU3IP1)
  Promoter: CMV
  Tag / fusion protein: PA-mCherry1
  Cloning method: Unknown
  Sequencing primers: 5′ CMV-F; 3′ SV40pA-R
Terms and licenses: Academic/Nonprofit Terms; Industry Terms: Not Available to Industry
Depositor comments: . Excitation = 400 / 504; Emission = 515 / 517
How to cite: PA-mCherry1-Fibrillarin-7 was a gift from Michael Davidson (Addgene plasmid # 57178 ; http://n2t.net/addgene:57178 ; RRID:Addgene_57178)
