[The description below was written by a language model from this plasmid's Addgene catalogue record.]
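Description:
PA-mCherry1-Fibrillarin-7 is a mammalian expression plasmid built on a PA-mCherry1 backbone of about 4.75 kb (excluding the insert). It encodes human fibrillarin (FBL, matching reference transcript NM_001436.3) fused to the photoactivatable red fluorescent protein PA-mCherry1. Expression is driven by the CMV promoter, a strong constitutive promoter in most mammalian cell lines. The use of an SV40 polyA reverse sequencing primer suggests an SV40 polyadenylation signal downstream of the fusion. The plasmid is maintained at high copy in E. coli under kanamycin selection. It also carries a neomycin resistance marker, so stably transfected mammalian cells can be selected with G418. The record does not state the tag's orientation relative to fibrillarin, the meaning of the "7" in the name, or the cloning method, and no feature table is provided.

Fibrillarin is an abundant nucleolar protein associated with small nucleolar ribonucleoproteins, and the stated purpose of the construct is to label nucleoli. Because PA-mCherry1 is essentially dark until it is activated with violet light, the fusion suits experiments in which a chosen subset of molecules is switched on. Examples include pulse-chase tracking of nucleolar protein dynamics and single-molecule localization super-resolution imaging. The fibrillarin insert carries two recorded amino-acid substitutions, R36Q and S66F, and the record does not comment on their functional significance. The listed spectral values (excitation 400/504, emission 515/517) fall in the green range and are not what would be expected for a red mCherry-derived protein, so they should be treated with caution.
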