>Addgene plasmid #57178 | PA-mCherry1-Fibrillarin-7 | depositor partial sequence | sequence record 88324 | insert sequence
ACGTCAGATCCGCTAGCGGTCGCCACCATGGTGAGCAAGGGCGAGGAGGATAACATGGCCATCATTAAGG
AGTTCATGCGCTTCAAGGTGCACATGGAGGGGTCCGTGAACGGCCACGTGTTCGAGATCGAGGGCGAGGG
CGAGGGCCGCCCCTACGAGGGCACCCAGACCGCCAAGCTGAAGGTGACCAAGGGCGGCCCCCTGCCCTTC
ACCTGGGACATCCTGAGCCCTCAGTTCATGTACGGCTCCAATGCCTACGTGAAGCACCCCGCCGACATCC
CCGACTACTTTAAGCTGTCCTTCCCCGAGGGCTTCAAGTGGGAGCGCGTGATGAAATTCGAGGACGGCGG
CGTGGTGACCGTGACCCAGGACTCCTCCCTGCAGGACGGCGAGTTCATCTACAAGGTGAAGCTGCGCGGC
ACCAACTTCCCCTCCGACGGCCCCGTGATGCAGAAGAAGACCATGGGCTGGGAGGCCCTCTCCGAGCGGA
TGTACCCCGAGGACGGCGCCCTGAAGGGCGAGGTCAAGCCCAGAGTGAAGCTGAAGGACGGCGGCCACTA
CGACGCTGAGGTCAAGACCACCTACAAGGCCAAGAAGCCCGTGCAGCTGCCCGGCGCCTACAACGTCAAC
CGCAAGCTGGACATCACCAGCCACAACGAGGACTACACCATCGTGGAGCAGTACGAGAGAGCCGAGGGCC
GCCACTCCACCGGCGGCATGGACGAGCTGTACAAGTCCGGACTCAGATCTCGAGCCATGAAGCCAGGATT
CAGTCCCCGTGGGGGTGGCTTTGGCGGCCGAGGGGGCTTTGGTGACCGTGGTGGTCGTGGAGGCCGAGGG
GGCTTTGGCGGGGGCCGAGGCCAAGGCGGAGGCTTTAGAGGTCGTGGACGAGGAGGAGGTGGAGGCGGCG
GCGGCGGTGGAGGAGGAGGAAGAGGTGGTGGAGGCTTCCATTTTGGTGGCAACCGGGGTCGTGGTCGGGG
AGGAAAAAGAGGAAACCAGTCGGGGAAGAATGTGATGGTGGAGCCGCATCGGCATGAGGGTGTCTTCATT
TGTCGGGGAAAGGAAGATGCACTGGTCACCAAGAACCTGGTCCCTGGGGAATCAGTTTATGGAGAGAAGA
GAGTCTCGATTTCGGAAGGAGATGACAAAATTGAGTACCGAGCCTGGAACCCCTTCCGCTCCAAGCTTGC
AGCAGCAATCCTGGGTGGTGTGGACCAGATCCACATCAAACCGGGGGCTAAGGTTCTCTACCTCGGGGCT
GCCTCGGGCACCACGGTCTCCCATGTCTCTGACATCGTTGGTCCGGATGGTCTAGTCTATGCAGTCGAGT
TCTCCCACCGCTCTGGCCGTGACCTCATTAACTTGGCCAAGAAGAGGACCAACATCATTCCTGTGATCGA
GGATGCTCGACACCCACACAAATACCGCATGCTCATCGCAATGGTGGATGTGATCTTTGCTGATGTGGCC
CAGCCAGACCAGACCCGGATTGTGGCCCTGAATGCCCACACCTTCCTGCGTAATGGAGGACACTTTGTGA
TTTCCATTAAGGCCAACTGCATTGACTCCACAGCCTCAGCCGAGGCCGTGTTTGCCTCCGAAGTGAAAAA
GATGCAACAGGAGAACATGAAGCCGCAGGAGCAGTTGACCCTTGAGCCATATGAAAGAGACCATGCCGTG
GTCGTGGGAGTGTACAGGCCACCCCCCAAGGTGAAGAACTGAGGATCCACCGGATCTAGATAACTGATCA
TAATCAGCCATACCACATT
