>Addgene plasmid #57178 | PA-mCherry1-Fibrillarin-7 | addgene partial sequence | sequence record 129228 | mCherry-F2 5'-tggcatggacgagctgtac-3'
GGATTCAGTCCCCGTGGGGGTGGCTTTGGCGGCCGAGGGGGCTTTGGTGACCGTGGTGGTCGTGGAGGCC
GAGGGGGCTTTGGCGGGGGCCGAGGCCAAGGCGGAGGCTTTAGAGGTCGTGGACGAGGAGGAGGTGGAGG
CGGCGGCGGCGGTGGAGGAGGAGGAAGAGGTGGTGGAGGCTTCCATTTTGGTGGCAACCGGGGTCGTGGT
CGGGGAGGAAAAAGAGGAAACCAGTCGGGGAAGAATGTGATGGTGGAGCCGCATCGGCATGAGGGTGTCT
TCATTTGTCGGGGAAAGGAAGATGCACTGGTCACCAAGAACCTGGTCCCTGGGGAATCAGTTTATGGAGA
GAAGAGAGTCTCGATTTCGGAAGGAGATGACAAAATTGAGTACCGAGCCTGGAACCCCTTCCGCTCCAAG
CTTGCAGCAGCAATCCTGGGTGGTGTGGACCAGATCCACATCAAACCGGGGGCTAAGGTTCTCTACCTCG
GGGCTGCCTCGGGCACCACGGTCTCCCATGTCTCTGACATCGTTGGTCCGGATGGTCTAGTCTATGCAGT
CGAGTTCTCCCACCGCTCTGGCCGTGACCTCATTAACTTGGCCAAGAAGAGGACCAACATCATTCCTGTG
ATCGAGGATGCTCGACACCCACACAAATACCGCATGCTCATCGCAATGGTGGATGTGATCTTTGCTGATG
TGGCCCAGCCAGACCAGACCCGGATTGTGGCCCTGAATGCCCACACCTTCCTGCGTAATGGAGGACACTT
TGTGATTTCCATTAAGGCCAACTGCATTGACTCCACAGCCTCAGCCGAGGCCGTGTTTGCCTCCGAAGTG
AAAAAGATGCAACAGGAGAACATGAAGCCGCAGGAGCAGTTGACCCTTGAGCCATATGAAAGAGA
